>Addgene plasmid #203842 | pAAV-Ef1a-fDIO-eGFP-2A-Cre-WPRE | addgene full sequence | sequence record 403523 | Addgene NGS Result
CCTGCAGGCAGCTGCGCGCTCGCTCGCTCACTGAGGCCGCCCGGGCGTCGGGCGACCTTTGGTCGCCCGG
CCTCAGTGAGCGAGCGAGCGCGCAGAGAGGGAGTGGCCAACTCCATCACTAGGGGTTCCTGCGGCCGCAC
GCGTAAGCTTTGCAAAGATGGATAAAGTTTTAAACAGAGAGGAATCTTTGCAGCTAATGGACCTTCTAGG
TCTTGAAAGGAGTGGGAATTGGCTCCGGTGCCCGTCAGTGGGCAGAGCGCACATCGCCCACAGTCCCCGA
GAAGTTGGGGGGAGGGGTCGGCAATTGAACCGGTGCCTAGAGAAGGTGGCGCGGGGTAAACTGGGAAAGT
GATGTCGTGTACTGGCTCCGCCTTTTTCCCGAGGGTGGGGGAGAACCGTATATAAGTGCAGTAGTCGCCG
TGAACGTTCTTTTTCGCAACGGGTTTGCCGCCAGAACACAGGTAAGTGCCGTGTGTGGTTCCCGCGGGCC
TGGCCTCTTTACGGGTTATGGCCCTTGCGTGCCTTGAATTACTTCCACCTGGCTGCAGTACGTGATTCTT
GATCCCGAGCTTCGGGTTGGAAGTGGGTGGGAGAGTTCGAGGCCTTGCGCTTAAGGAGCCCCTTCGCCTC
GTGCTTGAGTTGAGGCCTGGCCTGGGCGCTGGGGCCGCCGCGTGCGAATCTGGTGGCACCTTCGCGCCTG
TCTCGCTGCTTTCGATAAGTCTCTAGCCATTTAAAATTTTTGATGACCTGCTGCGACGCTTTTTTTCTGG
CAAGATAGTCTTGTAAATGCGGGCCAAGATCTGCACACTGGTATTTCGGTTTTTGGGGCCGCGGGCGGCG
ACGGGGCCCGTGCGTCCCAGCGCACATGTTCGGCGAGGCGGGGCCTGCGAGCGCGGCCACCGAGAATCGG
ACGGGGGTAGTCTCAAGCTGGCCGGCCTGCTCTGGTGCCTGGCCTCGCGCCGCCGTGTATCGCCCCGCCC
TGGGCGGCAAGGCTGGCCCGGTCGGCACCAGTTGCGTGAGCGGAAAGATGGCCGCTTCCCGGCCCTGCTG
CAGGGAGCTCAAAATGGAGGACGCGGCGCTCGGGAGAGCGGGCGGGTGAGTCACCCACACAAAGGAAAAG
GGCCTTTCCGTCCTCAGCCGTCGCTTCATGTGACTCCACGGAGTACCGGGCGCCGTCCAGGCACCTCGAT
TAGTTCTCGAGCTTTTGGAGTACGTCGTCTTTAGGTTGGGGGGAGGGGTTTTATGCGATGGAGTTTCCCC
ACACTGAGTGGGTGGAGACTGAAGTTAGGCCAGCTTGGCACTTGATGTAATTCTCCTTGGAATTTGCCCT
TTTTGAGTTTGGATCTTGGTTCATTCTCAAGCCTCAGACAGTGGTTCAAAGTTTTTTTCTTCCATTTCAG
GTGTCGTGAGGTACCGGATCCTCTAGAGTCGACTCCGGAGAAGTTCCTATTCTCTAGAAAGTATAGGAAC
TTCGCAGAATGGTAGCTGGATTGTAGCTGCTATTAGCAATATGAAACCTCTTAGAAGTTCCTATTCTTCA
AAAGGTATAGGAACTTCGGCGCGCCCTAATCGCCATCTTCCAGCAGGCGCACCATTGCCCCTGTTTCACT
ATCCAGGTTACGGATATAGTTCATGACAATATTTACATTGGTCCAGCCACCAGCTTGCATGATCTCCGGT
ATTGAAACTCCAGCGCGGGCCATATCTCGCGCGGCTCCGACACGGGCACTGTGTCCAGACCAGGCCAGGT
ATCTCTGACCAGAGTCATCCTTAGCGCCGTAAATCAATCGATGAGTTGCTTCAAAAATCCCTTCCAGGGC
GCGAGTTGATAGCTGGCTGGTGGCAGATGGCGCGGCAACACCATTTTTTCTGACCCGGCAAAACAGGTAG
TTATTCGGATCATCAGCTACACCAGAGACGGAAATCCATCGCTCGACCAGTTTAGTTACCCCCAGGCTAA
GTGCCTTCTCTACACCTGCGGTGCTAACCAGCGTTTTCGTTCTGCCAATATGGATTAACATTCTCCCACC
GTCAGTACGTGAGATATCTTTAACCCTGATCCTGGCAATTTCGGCTATACGTAACAGGGTGTTATAAGCA
ATCCCCAGAAATGCCAGATTACGTATATCCTGGCAGCGATCGCTATTTTCCATGAGTGAACGAACCTGGT
CGAAATCAGTGCGTTCGAACGCTAGAGCCTGTTTTGCACGTTCACCGGCATCAACGTTTTCTTTTCGGAT
CCGCCGCATAACCAGTGAAACAGCATTGCTGTCACTTGGTCGTGGCAGCCCGGACCGACGATGAAGCATG
TTTAGCTGGCCCAAATGTTGCTGGATAGTTTTTACTGCCAGACCGCGCGCCTGAAGATATAGAAGATAAT
CGCGAACATCTTCAGGTTCTGCGGGAAACCATTTCCGGTTATTCAACTTGCACCATGCCGCCCACGACCG
GCAAACGGACAGAAGCATTTTCCAGGTATGCTCAGAAAACGCCTGGCGATCCCTGAACATGTCCATCAGG
TTCTTGCGAACCTCATCACTCGTTGCATCGACCGGTAATGCAGGCAAATTTTGGTGTACGGTCAGTAAAT
TGGACACCTTCCTCTTCTTCTTGGGGGTTCTGAAAGCGCTTGGGCCAGGATTCTCCTCGACGTCACCGCA
TGTTAGCAGACTTCCTCTGCCCTCTCCACTGCCCTTGTACAGCTCGTCCATGCCGAGAGTGATCCCGGCG
GCGGTCACGAACTCCAGCAGGACCATGTGATCGCGCTTCTCGTTGGGGTCTTTGCTCAGGGCGGACTGGG
TGCTCAGGTAGTGGTTGTCGGGCAGCAGCACGGGGCCGTCGCCGATGGGGGTGTTCTGCTGGTAGTGGTC
GGCGAGCTGCACGCTGCCGTCCTCGATGTTGTGGCGGATCTTGAAGTTCACCTTGATGCCGTTCTTCTGC
TTGTCGGCCATGATATAGACGTTGTGGCTGTTGTAGTTGTACTCCAGCTTGTGCCCCAGGATGTTGCCGT
CCTCCTTGAAGTCGATGCCCTTCAGCTCGATGCGGTTCACCAGGGTGTCGCCCTCGAACTTCACCTCGGC
GCGGGTCTTGTAGTTGCCGTCGTCCTTGAAGAAGATGGTGCGCTCCTGGACGTAGCCTTCGGGCATGGCG
GACTTGAAGAAGTCGTGCTGCTTCATGTGGTCGGGGTAGCGGCTGAAGCACTGCACGCCGTAGGTCAGGG
TGGTCACGAGGGTGGGCCAGGGCACGGGCAGCTTGCCGGTGGTGCAGATGAACTTCAGGGTCAGCTTGCC
GTAGGTGGCATCGCCCTCGCCCTCGCCGGACACGCTGAACTTGTGGCCGTTTACGTCGCCGTCCAGCTCG
ACCAGGATGGGCACCACCCCGGTGAACAGCTCCTCGCCCTTGCTCACCATGGTGGCGCTAGCGAAGTTCC
TATACTTTCTAGAGAATAGGAACTTCTTGCCTTAACCCAGAAATTATCACTGTTATTCTTTAGAATGGTG
CAAAGAGAAGTTCCTATACCTTTTGAAGAATAGGAACTTCGAATTCGATATCAAGCTTATCGATAATCAA
CCTCTGGATTACAAAATTTGTGAAAGATTGACTGGTATTCTTAACTATGTTGCTCCTTTTACGCTATGTG
GATACGCTGCTTTAATGCCTTTGTATCATGCTATTGCTTCCCGTATGGCTTTCATTTTCTCCTCCTTGTA
TAAATCCTGGTTGCTGTCTCTTTATGAGGAGTTGTGGCCCGTTGTCAGGCAACGTGGCGTGGTGTGCACT
GTGTTTGCTGACGCAACCCCCACTGGTTGGGGCATTGCCACCACCTGTCAGCTCCTTTCCGGGACTTTCG
CTTTCCCCCTCCCTATTGCCACGGCGGAACTCATCGCCGCCTGCCTTGCCCGCTGCTGGACAGGGGCTCG
GCTGTTGGGCACTGACAATTCCGTGGTGTTGTCGGGGAAATCATCGTCCTTTCCTTGGCTGCTCGCCTAT
GTTGCCACCTGGATTCTGCGCGGGACGTCCTTCTGCTACGTCCCTTCGGCCCTCAATCCAGCGGACCTTC
CTTCCCGCGGCCTGCTGCCGGCTCTGCGGCCTCTTCCGCGTCTTCGCCTTCGCCCTCAGACGAGTCGGAT
CTCCCTTTGGGCCGCCTCCCCGCATCGATACCGAGCGCTGCTCGAGAGATCTACGGGTGGCATCCCTGTG
ACCCCTCCCCAGTGCCTCTCCTGGCCCTGGAAGTTGCCACTCCAGTGCCCACCAGCCTTGTCCTAATAAA
ATTAAGTTGCATCATTTTGTCTGACTAGGTGTCCTTCTATAATATTATGGGGTGGAGGGGGGTGGTATGG
AGCAAGGGGCAAGTTGGGAAGACAACCTGTAGGGCCTGCGGGGTCTATTGGGAACCAAGCTGGAGTGCAG
TGGCACAATCTTGGCTCACTGCAATCTCCGCCTCCTGGGTTCAAGCGATTCTCCTGCCTCAGCCTCCCGA
GTTGTTGGGATTCCAGGCATGCATGACCAGGCTCAGCTAATTTTTGTTTTTTTGGTAGAGACGGGGTTTC
ACCATATTGGCCAGGCTGGTCTCCAACTCCTAATCTCAGGTGATCTACCCACCTTGGCCTCCCAAATTGC
TGGGATTACAGGCGTGAACCACTGCTCCCTTCCCTGTCCTTCTGATTTTGTAGGTAACCACGTGCGGACC
GAGCGGCCGCAGGAACCCCTAGTGATGGAGTTGGCCACTCCCTCTCTGCGCGCTCGCTCGCTCACTGAGG
CCGGGCGACCAAAGGTCGCCCGACGCCCGGGCTTTGCCCGGGCGGCCTCAGTGAGCGAGCGAGCGCGCAG
CTGCCTGCAGGGGCGCCTGATGCGGTATTTTCTCCTTACGCATCTGTGCGGTATTTCACACCGCATA
[95 nt withheld, positions 4898-4992]
T
[46 nt withheld, positions 4994-5039]
C
[141 nt withheld, positions 5041-5181]
CCTTTGACGTTGGAGTCCACGTTCTTT
[37 nt withheld, positions 5209-5245]
ACTCTATCTCGGGCTATTCTTTTGATTTATAAGGGATTTTGCCGATTTCGGTCTATTGGTTAAAAAATGA
GCTGATTTAACAAAAATTTAACGCGAATTTTAACAAAATATTAACGTTTACAATTTTATGGTGCACTCTC
AGTACAATCTGCTCTGATGCCGCATAGTTAAGCCAGCCCCGACACCCGCCAACACCCGCTGACGCGCCCT
GACGGGCTTGTCTGCTCCCGGCATCCGCTTACAGACAAGCTGTGACCGTCTCCGGGAGCTGCATGTGTCA
GAGGTTTTCACCGTCATCACCGAAACGCGCGAGACGAAAGGGCCTCGTGATACGCCTATTTTTATAGGTT
AATGTCATGATAATAATGGTTTCTTAGACGTCAGGTGGCACTTTTCGGGGAAATGTGCGCGGAACCCCTA
TTTGTTTATTTTTCTAAATACATTCAAATATGTATCCGCTCATGAGACAATAACCCTGATAAATGCTTCA
ATAATATTGAAAAAGGAAGAGTATGAGTATTCAACATTTCCGTGTCGCCCTTATTCCCTTTTTTGCGGCA
TTTTGCCTTCCTGTTTTTGCTCACCCAGAAACGCTGGTGAAAGTAAAAGATGCTGAAGATCAGTTGGGTG
CACGAGTGGGTTACATCGAACTGGATCTCAACAGCGGTAAGATCCTTGAGAGTTTTCGCCCCGAAGAACG
TTTTCCAATGATGAGCACTTTTAAAGTTCTGCTATGTGGCGCGGTATTATCCCGTATTGACGCCGGGCAA
GAGCAACTCGGTCGCCGCATACACTATTCTCAGAATGACTTGGTTGAGTACTCACCAGTCACAGAAAAGC
ATCTTACGGATGGCATGACAGTAAGAGAATTATGCAGTGCTGCCATAACCATGAGTGATAACACTGCGGC
CAACTTACTTCTGACAACGATCGGAGGACCGAAGGAGCTAACCGCTTTTTTGCACAACATGGGGGATCAT
GTAACTCGCCTTGATCGTTGGGAACCGGAGCTGAATGAAGCCATACCAAACGACGAGCGTGACACCACGA
TGCCTGTAGCAATGGCAACAACGTTGCGCAAACTATTAACTGGCGAACTACTTACTCTAGCTTCCCGGCA
ACAATTAATAGACTGGATGGAGGCGGATAAAGTTGCAGGACCACTTCTGCGCTCGGCCCTTCCGGCTGGC
TGGTTTATTGCTGATAAATCTGGAGCCGGTGAGCGTGGGTCTCGCGGTATCATTGCAGCACTGGGGCCAG
ATGGTAAGCCCTCCCGTATCGTAGTTATCTACACGACGGGGAGTCAGGCAACTATGGATGAACGAAATAG
ACAGATCGCTGAGATAGGTGCCTCACTGATTAAGCATTGGTAACTGTCAGACCAAGTTTACTCATATATA
CTTTAGATTGATTTAAAACTTCATTTTTAATTTAAAAGGATCTAGGTGAAGATCCTTTTTGATAATCTCA
TGACCAAAATCCCTTAACGTGAGTTTTCGTTCCACTGAGCGTCAGACCCCGTAGAAAAGATCAAAGGATC
TTCTTGAGATCCTTTTTTTCTGCGCGTAATCTGCTGCTTGCAAACAAAAAAACCACCGCTACCAGCGGTG
GTTTGTTTGCCGGATCAAGAGCTACCAACTCTTTTTCCGAAGGTAACTGGCTTCAGCAGAGCGCAGATAC
CAAATACTGTTCTTCTAGTGTAGCCGTAGTTAGGCCACCACTTCAAGAACTCTGTAGCACCGCCTACATA
CCTCGCTCTGCTAATCCTGTTACCAGTGGCTGCTGCCAGTGGCGATAAGTCGTGTCTTACCGGGTTGGAC
TCAAGACGATAGTTACCGGATAAGGCGCAGCGGTCGGGCTGAACGGGGGGTTCGTGCACACAGCCCAGCT
TGGAGCGAACGACCTACACCGAACTGAGATACCTACAGCGTGAGCTATGAGAAAGCGCCACGCTTCCCGA
AGGGAGAAAGGCGGACAGGTATCCGGTAAGCGGCAGGGTCGGAACAGGAGAGCGCACGAGGGAGCTTCCA
GGGGGAAACGCCTGGTATCTTTATAGTCCTGTCGGGTTTCGCCACCTCTGACTTGAGCGTCGATTTTTGT
GATGCTCGTCAGGGGGGCGGAGCCTATGGAAAAACGCCAGCAACGCGGCCTTTTTACGGTTCCTGGCCTT
TTGCTGGCCTTTTGCTCACATGT
Features (pLannotate 1.2.2; 22 found; start..end, strand, type, name):
     12..39      +  repeat_region  AAV2 ITR (fragment): inverted terminal repeat of adeno-associated virus serotype 2 inverted
     68..95      +  repeat_region  AAV2 ITR (fragment): inverted terminal repeat of adeno-associated virus serotype 2 inverted
    158..224     +  CDS            small t antigen (fragment): SV40 (simian virus 40) small t antigen
    231..1409    +  promoter       EF-1α promoter: strong constitutive promoter for human elongation factor EF-1α
   1416..1433    +  misc_feature   MCS (fragment): pUC18/19 multiple cloning site
   1440..1473    +  protein_bind   FRT (minimal): supports FLP-mediated excision but not integration (Turan and Bode, 2011) FLP recombinase from the Saccharomyces cerevisiae 2μ plasmid
   1474..1523    -  intron         β-globin intron (fragment): internally truncated intron from human β-globin
   1566..2596    -  CDS            Cre (fragment): site-specific recombinase Cre is a site-specific recombinase from bacteriophage P1. Recombination occurs at loxP sequences.
   2694..3410    -  CDS            EGFP: EGFP is a basic (constitutively fluorescent) green fluorescent protein published in 1996, derived from Aequorea victoria. It is reported to be a rapidly-maturing weak dimer with moderate acid sensitivity.
   3423..3456    -  protein_bind   FRT (minimal): supports FLP-mediated excision but not integration (Turan and Bode, 2011) FLP recombinase from the Saccharomyces cerevisiae 2μ plasmid
   3457..3507    -  intron         β-globin intron (fragment): internally truncated intron from human β-globin
   3541..3565    +  misc_feature   MCS (fragment): pBluescript multiple cloning site
   3565..4153    +  misc_feature   WPRE: woodchuck hepatitis virus posttranscriptional regulatory element
   4185..4661    +  polyA_signal   hGH poly(A) signal: human growth hormone polyadenylation signal
   4701..4841    +  repeat_region  AAV2 ITR: inverted terminal repeat of adeno-associated virus serotype 2 inverted
   4846..4897    -  misc_feature   bom (fragment): basis of mobility region from pBR322
   4916..5371    +  rep_origin     f1 ori (sequence partly withheld): f1 bacteriophage origin of replication; arrow indicates direction of (+) strand synthesis
   5372..5421    -  misc_feature   bom (fragment): basis of mobility region from pBR322
   5523..5558    -  CDS            rop (fragment): Rop protein, which maintains plasmids at low copy number; rop
   5653..5757    +  promoter       AmpR promoter: bla
   5758..6618    +  CDS            AmpR: β-lactamase; bla; confers resistance to ampicillin, carbenicillin, and related antibiotics
   6789..7377    +  rep_origin     ori: high-copy-number ColE1/pMB1/pBR322/pUC origin of replication
