[The description below was written by a language model from this plasmid's Addgene catalogue record and pLannotate feature annotations shown in this document.]
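Description:
pAAV-Ef1a-fDIO-eGFP-2A-Cre-WPRE is an adeno-associated virus transfer plasmid (7,438 nt) for Flp-dependent co-expression of EGFP and Cre recombinase. It is propagated in bacteria through a high-copy ColE1/pUC-type origin and selected with ampicillin via the β-lactamase gene. An f1 phage origin is also present in the backbone. The expression cassette is flanked by AAV2 inverted terminal repeats, which direct replication and packaging of the intervening DNA into AAV particles. The annotation finds a complete ITR on the 3′ side but only short fragments on the 5′ side, as is common for these repeat-rich, hard-to-sequence elements. The use of a recombination-deficient host strain fits with the need to keep the ITRs stable.

The human EF-1α promoter drives the payload, a single open reading frame in which EGFP is joined at its C-terminus through a 2A self-cleaving peptide to Cre, so that the two proteins are produced separately from one transcript. This reading frame sits in the antisense orientation relative to the promoter, between oppositely oriented FRT sites. The short flanking sequences annotated as β-globin intron fragments probably correspond to the second, heterotypic FRT variant expected in an fDIO design, although the table does not identify them as such. In cells containing Flp recombinase, the cassette is inverted and locked into the sense orientation, switching on the green reporter and Cre. A WPRE downstream enhances transcript stability and expression, and a human growth hormone polyadenylation signal terminates the message.

The catalogue lists mouse as the insert species, whereas Cre derives from bacteriophage P1; mouse more plausibly reflects the intended host. The construct suits intersectional strategies that convert Flp expression into Cre activity with fluorescent labelling of the recombined cells.
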