Addgene plasmid #203842: pAAV-Ef1a-fDIO-eGFP-2A-Cre-WPRE
Purpose: Flp-dependent Cre and EGFP expression
Depositing lab: Ivo Spiegel. Depositing organization: Weizmann Institute of Science. Publication: Single genomic enhancers drive experience-dependent GABAergic plasticity to maintain sensory processing in the adult cortex. Roethler O, Zohar E, Cohen-Kashi Malina K, Bitan L, Gabel HW, Spiegel I. Neuron. 2023 Jun 20:S0896-6273(23)00399-9. doi: 10.1016/j.neuron.2023.05.026. PubMed 37354902.
Backbone
  Vector backbone: AAV
  Vector type: AAV
Growth in bacteria
  Bacterial resistance: Ampicillin, 100 μg/mL
  Growth temperature: 30°C
  Growth strain: NEB Stable
  Copy number: High Copy
Gene/Insert
  Gene/Insert name: Cre
  Species: M. musculus (mouse)
  Tag / fusion protein: EGFP-2A (N terminal on insert)
  Cloning method: Restriction Enzyme; 5′ cloning site unknown (unknown if destroyed)
Terms and licenses: Academic/Nonprofit Terms; Industry Terms: Not Available to Industry
How to cite: pAAV-Ef1a-fDIO-eGFP-2A-Cre-WPRE was a gift from Ivo Spiegel (Addgene plasmid # 203842 ; http://n2t.net/addgene:203842 ; RRID:Addgene_203842)
